Addgene plasmid #66295: GLP1R-Tango
Purpose: Expression of G protein-coupled receptors for PRESTO-Tango: parallel receptorome expression and screening via transcriptional output, with transcriptional activation following arrestin translocation
Depositing lab: Bryan Roth. Depositing organization: University of North Carolina at Chapel Hill. Publication: PRESTO-Tango as an open-source resource for interrogation of the druggable human GPCRome. Kroeze WK, Sassano MF, Huang XP, Lansu K, McCorvy JD, Giguere PM, Sciaky N, Roth BL. Nat Struct Mol Biol. 2015 May;22(5):362-9. doi: 10.1038/nsmb.3014. Epub 2015 Apr 20. PubMed 25895059.
Backbone
  Vector backbone: empty Tango
  Backbone size w/o insert (bp): 6632
  Vector type: Mammalian Expression
  Selectable markers: Neomycin (select with G418)
Growth in bacteria
  Bacterial resistance: Ampicillin, 100 μg/mL
  Growth temperature: 37°C
  Growth strain: DH5alpha
  Copy number: High Copy
Gene/Insert
  Gene/Insert name: GLP1R
  Species: H. sapiens (human)
  Insert size (bp): 1389
  Entrez Gene: GLP1R (a.k.a. GLP-1, GLP-1-R, GLP-1R)
  Promoter: CMV
  Tag / fusion protein: FLAG (N terminal on backbone)
  Cloning method: Restriction Enzyme; 5′ cloning site NotI (not destroyed); 3′ cloning site XhoI (unknown if destroyed)
  Sequencing primers: 5′ CMV-F; 3′ Tet-R
Terms and licenses: Academic/Nonprofit Terms; Industry Terms: Not Available to Industry
Depositor comments: Please note: Most of the PRESTO-Tango vectors do not contain the XhoI cut site downstream of the tTA sequence and instead carry an XbaI site. If you need to perform an XhoI digest we recommend sequencing with a forward primer at the C-terminus of tTA to determine which of the two sites is present. Suggested primer: 5-gagctccacttagacggcgagg-3. Original backbone was pcDNA3.1(+). These plasmids were generated as part of the Illuminating the Druggable Genome (IDG) program sponsored by the NIH Common Fund. The goal of this program is to identify, gather, and distribute information and resources for proteins that currently are not well-studied yet belong to commonly drug-targeted protein families: protein kinases, non-olfactory G-protein coupled receptors (GPCRs), and ion channels. The IDG program is designed to develop fundamental research tools for understudied proteins, elucidate their function, and disseminate the IDG-related resources and data to the greater scientific community.
How to cite: GLP1R-Tango was a gift from Bryan Roth (Addgene plasmid # 66295 ; http://n2t.net/addgene:66295 ; RRID:Addgene_66295)
