[The description below was written by a language model from this plasmid's Addgene catalogue record and pLannotate feature annotations shown in this document.]
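Description:
GLP1R-Tango is a mammalian expression plasmid from the PRESTO-Tango collection, built on an "empty Tango" backbone that was itself derived from pcDNA3.1(+). It is propagated in E. coli as a high-copy plasmid through a ColE1/pUC-type origin with ampicillin selection (AmpR under its own bla promoter). It also carries an f1 origin and an SV40 promoter-driven neomycin resistance cassette with an SV40 poly(A) signal, which allows G418 selection in mammalian cells. A few short annotated fragments (HIV-1 LTR, ble, lacI, a second SV40 promoter piece) appear to be backbone remnants or partial matches rather than functional parts.

The payload is a single fusion open reading frame driven by the CMV enhancer/promoter and terminated by the bGH polyadenylation signal. An N-terminal FLAG epitope supplied by the backbone precedes the human GLP1R coding sequence (1389 bp, the receptor for glucagon-like peptide 1). This is followed by a short fragment of the vasopressin V2 receptor (AVPR2), most likely its C-terminal tail, and then TetR and the VP16 activation domain, which together make up the tTA transactivator.

In the Tango design, the V2 tail generally serves to strengthen arrestin recruitment. A protease cleavage site would be expected between the tail and tTA, although the feature table does not annotate one. Agonist-induced arrestin translocation to the receptor leads to release of tTA, which then drives a transcriptional reporter provided separately. The construct is intended for measuring GLP1R activation through this arrestin-dependent readout, either alone or in parallel screens across the GPCR family. The depositor notes that the restriction site downstream of tTA may be XbaI rather than XhoI in many vectors of this series.
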