Features (pLannotate 1.2.2; 24 found; start..end, strand, type, name):
     28..80      -  misc_feature   bom (fragment): basis of mobility region from pBR322
    235..614     +  enhancer       CMV enhancer: human cytomegalovirus immediate early enhancer
    615..818     +  promoter       CMV promoter: human cytomegalovirus (CMV) immediate early promoter
    814..847     +  LTR            5' LTR (truncated) (fragment): truncated 5' long terminal repeat (LTR) from HIV-1
    863..881     +  promoter       T7 promoter: promoter for bacteriophage T7 RNA polymerase
   1040..1060    +  CDS            3xFLAG (fragment): three tandem FLAG® epitope tags
   1073..2461    +  CDS            GLP1R: GLP1R_HUMAN - Experimental evidence at protein level: Swiss-Prot protein existence level 1. G-protein coupled receptor for glucagon-like peptide 1 (GLP- 1) (PubMed:8405712, PubMed:8216285, PubMed:7517895, PubMed:19861722, PubMed:26308095, PubMed:27196125, PubMed:28514449). Ligand binding triggers activation of a signaling cascade that leads to the activation of adenylyl cyclase and increased intracellular cAMP levels (PubMed:8405712, PubMed:8216285, PubMed:7517895, PubMed:19861722, PubMed:26308095, PubMed:27196125, PubMed:28514449). Plays a role in regulating insulin secretion in response to G
   2474..2554    +  CDS            AVPR2 (fragment): V2R_HUMAN - Also known as ADHR, DIR, DIR3, V2R. Experimental evidence at protein level: Swiss-Prot protein existence level 1. Receptor for arginine vasopressin. The activity of this receptor is mediated by G proteins which activate adenylate cyclase. Involved in renal water reabsorption. From Homo sapiens (Human).
   2582..3195    +  CDS            TetR (fragment): tetracycline repressor TetR; tetR from transposon Tn10; TetR binds to the tetracycline operator tetO to inhibit transcription. This inhibition can be relieved by adding tetracycline or doxycycline.
   3347..3580    +  CDS            VP16 AD: transcriptional activation domain of herpes simplex virus protein VP16 (Triezenberg et al., 1988; Cousens et al., 1989); UL48
   3627..3851    +  polyA_signal   bGH poly(A) signal: bovine growth hormone polyadenylation signal
   3855..3876    +  promoter       SV40 promoter (fragment): SV40 enhancer and early promoter
   3897..4325    +  rep_origin     f1 ori (sequence partly withheld): f1 bacteriophage origin of replication; arrow indicates direction of (+) strand synthesis
   4339..4668    +  promoter       SV40 promoter: SV40 enhancer and early promoter
   4735..5526    +  CDS            neo: KKA2_KLEPN - Also known as kan, nptII. Experimental evidence at protein level: Swiss-Prot protein existence level 1. Resistance to kanamycin, neomycin, paromomycin, ribostamycin, butirosin and gentamicin B. From Klebsiella pneumoniae.
   5550..5708    +  CDS            ble (fragment): BLE_KLEPN - Experimental evidence at protein level: Swiss-Prot protein existence level 1. Binding protein with a strong affinity to the bleomycin family of antibiotics. Binds to CL990; an antimitotic-antibiotic compound. From Klebsiella pneumoniae.
   5703..5824    +  polyA_signal   SV40 poly(A) signal: SV40 polyadenylation signal
   5897..5913    -  protein_bind   lac operator: The lac repressor binds to the lac operator to inhibit transcription in E. coli. This inhibition can be relieved by adding lactose or isopropyl-β-D-thiogalactopyranoside (IPTG). lac repressor encoded by lacI
   5921..5951    -  promoter       lac promoter: promoter for the E. coli lac operon
   5966..5987    -  protein_bind   CAP binding site: CAP binding activates transcription in the presence of cAMP. E. coli catabolite activator protein
   6000..6092    -  CDS            lacI (fragment): lac repressor; lacI; The lac repressor binds to the lac operator to inhibit transcription in E. coli. This inhibition can be relieved by adding lactose or isopropyl-β-D-thiogalactopyranoside (IPTG).
   6275..6860    -  rep_origin     ori: high-copy-number ColE1/pMB1/pBR322/pUC origin of replication
   7031..7891    -  CDS            AmpR: β-lactamase; bla; confers resistance to ampicillin, carbenicillin, and related antibiotics
   7892..7996    -  promoter       AmpR promoter: bla
>Addgene plasmid #66295 | GLP1R-Tango | addgene full sequence | sequence record 115875 | Addgene assembled full plasmid sequence
GACGGATCGGGAGATCTCCCGATCCCCTATGGTGCACTCTCAGTACAATCTGCTCTGATGCCGCATAGTT
AAGCCAGTATCTGCTCCCTGCTTGTGTGTTGGAGGTCGCTGAGTAGTGCGCGAGCAAAATTTAAGCTACA
ACAAGGCAAGGCTTGACCGACAATTGCATGAAGAATCTGCTTAGGGTTAGGCGTTTTGCGCTGCTTCGCG
ATGTACGGGCCAGATATACGCGTTGACATTGATTATTGACTAGTTATTAATAGTAATCAATTACGGGGTC
ATTAGTTCATAGCCCATATATGGAGTTCCGCGTTACATAACTTACGGTAAATGGCCCGCCTGGCTGACCG
CCCAACGACCCCCGCCCATTGACGTCAATAATGACGTATGTTCCCATAGTAACGCCAATAGGGACTTTCC
ATTGACGTCAATGGGTGGAGTATTTACGGTAAACTGCCCACTTGGCAGTACATCAAGTGTATCATATGCC
AAGTACGCCCCCTATTGACGTCAATGACGGTAAATGGCCCGCCTGGCATTATGCCCAGTACATGACCTTA
TGGGACTTTCCTACTTGGCAGTACATCTACGTATTAGTCATCGCTATTACCATGGTGATGCGGTTTTGGC
AGTACATCAATGGGCGTGGATAGCGGTTTGACTCACGGGGATTTCCAAGTCTCCACCCCATTGACGTCAA
TGGGAGTTTGTTTTGGCACCAAAATCAACGGGACTTTCCAAAATGTCGTAACAACTCCGCCCCATTGACG
CAAATGGGCGGTAGGCGTGTACGGTGGGAGGTCTATATAAGCAGAGCTCTCTGGCTAACTAGAGAACCCA
CTGCTTACTGGCTTATCGAAATTAATACGACTCACTATAGGGAGACCCAAGCTGGCTAGCGTTTAAACTT
AAGCTTGGTACCGAGCTCGGATCCACTAGTCCAGTGTGGTGGAATTCTGCAGATATCCAGCACAGTGGCG
GCCGCGCCACCATGAAGACGATCATCGCCCTGAGCTACATCTTCTGCCTGGTATTCGCCGACTACAAGGA
CGATGATGACGCCAGCATCGATATGGCAGGTGCCCCTGGACCCCTCAGGCTCGCACTGCTGCTTCTGGGG
ATGGTCGGACGAGCCGGACCCAGACCTCAGGGCGCTACCGTGAGTCTTTGGGAGACCGTCCAGAAGTGGC
GGGAGTATCGCCGCCAGTGTCAACGCAGCCTGACAGAAGATCCTCCTCCAGCCACCGACTTGTTTTGCAA
TAGGACATTTGATGAGTATGCCTGCTGGCCAGACGGCGAGCCCGGCTCATTCGTGAATGTGTCATGTCCA
TGGTACCTGCCATGGGCATCATCTGTGCCTCAAGGACACGTCTACAGGTTCTGCACAGCTGAGGGCCTCT
GGCTGCAAAAAGATAACAGTTCCCTTCCATGGCGCGATCTTAGCGAGTGCGAGGAATCTAAGAGGGGCGA
GCGCAGTTCCCCCGAGGAACAGCTGCTGTTTCTGTACATTATCTACACCGTCGGCTACGCGCTGTCCTTT
TCCGCTCTGGTTATCGCTAGTGCCATCCTTTTGGGGTTTCGCCACCTTCACTGCACAAGAAATTACATCC
ACTTGAATCTCTTTGCAAGTTTTATTCTGCGGGCCTTGAGTGTGTTCATTAAGGACGCTGCCCTGAAGTG
GATGTACTCTACCGCGGCCCAACAGCACCAATGGGATGGACTCCTCAGCTATCAGGATTCTCTTTCCTGT
CGACTCGTGTTTCTGCTTATGCAGTACTGTGTGGCAGCCAATTATTATTGGCTGCTGGTCGAAGGAGTAT
ATCTTTACACACTGCTCGCATTCTCCGTGCTGAGTGAACAGTGGATTTTCAGGCTTTACGTGTCCATTGG
ATGGGGTGTGCCTCTGCTGTTCGTGGTGCCTTGGGGCATCGTCAAGTACCTGTATGAAGATGAAGGCTGT
TGGACCAGAAACTCTAACATGAACTACTGGCTCATCATACGCCTGCCCATACTCTTCGCGATTGGAGTCA
ACTTTCTTATATTTGTGAGAGTGATCTGTATCGTCGTGTCAAAGCTGAAAGCTAACCTTATGTGCAAAAC
CGACATTAAGTGCAGACTGGCTAAGTCCACTCTCACCCTCATCCCGCTGCTCGGAACACATGAAGTGATA
TTTGCCTTCGTGATGGACGAGCATGCGAGAGGCACACTGCGGTTTATCAAACTGTTCACAGAGCTGTCTT
TCACTAGTTTCCAAGGATTGATGGTGGCTATTCTCTACTGCTTCGTGAACAATGAGGTCCAACTTGAATT
TCGGAAGTCATGGGAACGGTGGCGGCTTGAACACCTCCATATTCAGCGCGATAGTTCTATGAAGCCACTT
AAATGTCCCACTTCCAGCCTGAGTTCCGGAGCCACCGCCGGCTCTTCAATGTATACAGCCACTTGTCAGG
CGTCCTGCTCTATCGATACCGGTGGACGCACCCCACCCAGCCTGGGTCCCCAAGATGAGTCCTGCACCAC
CGCCAGCTCCTCCCTGGCCAAGGACACTTCATCGACCGGTGAGAACCTGTACTTCCAGCTAAGATTAGAT
AAAAGTAAAGTGATTAACAGCGCATTAGAGCTGCTTAATGAGGTCGGAATCGAAGGTTTAACAACCCGTA
AACTCGCCCAGAAGCTAGGTGTAGAGCAGCCTACATTGTATTGGCATGTAAAAAATAAGCGGGCTTTGCT
CGACGCCTTAGCCATTGAGATGTTAGATAGGCACCATACTCACTTTTGCCCTTTAGAAGGGGAAAGCTGG
CAAGATTTTTTACGTAATAACGCTAAAAGTTTTAGATGTGCTTTACTAAGTCATCGCGATGGAGCAAAAG
TACATTTAGGTACACGGCCTACAGAAAAACAGTATGAAACTCTCGAAAATCAATTAGCCTTTTTATGCCA
ACAAGGTTTTTCACTAGAGAATGCATTATATGCACTCAGCGCTGTGGGGCATTTTACTTTAGGTTGCGTA
TTGGAAGATCAAGAGCATCAAGTCGCTAAAGAAGAAAGGGAAACACCTACTACTGATAGTATGCCGCCAT
TATTACGACAAGCTATCGAATTATTTGATCACCAAGGTGCAGAGCCAGCCTTCTTATTCGGCCTTGAATT
GATCATATGCGGATTAGAAAAACAACTTAAATGTGAAAGTGGGTCCGCGTACAGCCGCGCGCGTACGAAA
AACAATTACGGGTCTACCATCGAGGGCCTGCTCGATCTCCCGGACGACGACGCCCCCGAAGAGGCGGGGC
TGGCGGCTCCGCGCCTGTCCTTTCTCCCCGCGGGACACACGCGCAGACTGTCGACGGCCCCCCCGACCGA
TGTCAGCCTGGGGGACGAGCTCCACTTAGACGGCGAGGACGTGGCGATGGCGCATGCCGACGCGCTAGAC
GATTTCGATCTGGACATGTTGGGGGACGGGGATTCCCCGGGTCCGGGATTTACCCCCCACGACTCCGCCC
CCTACGGCGCTCTGGATATGGCCGACTTCGAGTTTGAGCAGATGTTTACCGATGCCCTTGGAATTGACGA
GTACGGTGGGTAGCTCGAGTCTAGAGGGCCCGTTTAAACCCGCTGATCAGCCTCGACTGTGCCTTCTAGT
TGCCAGCCATCTGTTGTTTGCCCCTCCCCCGTGCCTTCCTTGACCCTGGAAGGTGCCACTCCCACTGTCC
TTTCCTAATAAAATGAGGAAATTGCATCGCATTGTCTGAGTAGGTGTCATTCTATTCTGGGGGGTGGGGT
GGGGCAGGACAGCAAGGGGGAGGATTGGGAAGACAATAGCAGGCATGCTGGGGATGCGGTGGGCTCTATG
GCTTCTGAGGCGGAAAGAACCAGCTGGGGCTCTAGGGGGTATCCCC
[124 nt withheld, positions 3897-4020]
C
[91 nt withheld, positions 4022-4112]
A
[49 nt withheld, positions 4114-4162]
CCTTTGACGTTGGAGTCCACGTTCTTT
[37 nt withheld, positions 4190-4226]
ACCCTATCTCGGTCTATTCTTTTGATTTATAAGGGATTTTGCCGATTTCGGCCTATTGGTTAAAAAATGA
GCTGATTTAACAAAAATTTAACGCGAATTAATTCTGTGGAATGTGTGTCAGTTAGGGTGTGGAAAGTCCC
CAGGCTCCCCAGCAGGCAGAAGTATGCAAAGCATGCATCTCAATTAGTCAGCAACCAGGTGTGGAAAGTC
CCCAGGCTCCCCAGCAGGCAGAAGTATGCAAAGCATGCATCTCAATTAGTCAGCAACCATAGTCCCGCCC
CTAACTCCGCCCATCCCGCCCCTAACTCCGCCCAGTTCCGCCCATTCTCCGCCCCATGGCTGACTAATTT
TTTTTATTTATGCAGAGGCCGAGGCCGCCTCTGCCTCTGAGCTATTCCAGAAGTAGTGAGGAGGCTTTTT
TGGAGGCCTAGGCTTTTGCAAAAAGCTCCCGGGAGCTTGTATATCCATTTTCGGATCTGATCAAGAGACA
GGATGAGGATCGTTTCGCATGATTGAACAAGATGGATTGCACGCAGGTTCTCCGGCCGCTTGGGTGGAGA
GGCTATTCGGCTATGACTGGGCACAACAGACAATCGGCTGCTCTGATGCCGCCGTGTTCCGGCTGTCAGC
GCAGGGGCGCCCGGTTCTTTTTGTCAAGACCGACCTGTCCGGTGCCCTGAATGAACTGCAGGACGAGGCA
GCGCGGCTATCGTGGCTGGCCACGACGGGCGTTCCTTGCGCAGCTGTGCTCGACGTTGTCACTGAAGCGG
GAAGGGACTGGCTGCTATTGGGCGAAGTGCCGGGGCAGGATCTCCTGTCATCTCACCTTGCTCCTGCCGA
GAAAGTATCCATCATGGCTGATGCAATGCGGCGGCTGCATACGCTTGATCCGGCTACCTGCCCATTCGAC
CACCAAGCGAAACATCGCATCGAGCGAGCACGTACTCGGATGGAAGCCGGTCTTGTCGATCAGGATGATC
TGGACGAAGAGCATCAGGGGCTCGCGCCAGCCGAACTGTTCGCCAGGCTCAAGGCGCGCATGCCCGACGG
CGAGGATCTCGTCGTGACCCATGGCGATGCCTGCTTGCCGAATATCATGGTGGAAAATGGCCGCTTTTCT
GGATTCATCGACTGTGGCCGGCTGGGTGTGGCGGACCGCTATCAGGACATAGCGTTGGCTACCCGTGATA
TTGCTGAAGAGCTTGGCGGCGAATGGGCTGACCGCTTCCTCGTGCTTTACGGTATCGCCGCTCCCGATTC
GCAGCGCATCGCCTTCTATCGCCTTCTTGACGAGTTCTTCTGAGCGGGACTCTGGGGTTCGAAATGACCG
ACCAAGCGACGCCCAACCTGCCATCACGAGATTTCGATTCCACCGCCGCCTTCTATGAAAGGTTGGGCTT
CGGAATCGTTTTCCGGGACGCCGGCTGGATGATCCTCCAGCGCGGGGATCTCATGCTGGAGTTCTTCGCC
CACCCCAACTTGTTTATTGCAGCTTATAATGGTTACAAATAAAGCAATAGCATCACAAATTTCACAAATA
AAGCATTTTTTTCACTGCATTCTAGTTGTGGTTTGTCCAAACTCATCAATGTATCTTATCATGTCTGTAT
ACCGTCGACCTCTAGCTAGAGCTTGGCGTAATCATGGTCATAGCTGTTTCCTGTGTGAAATTGTTATCCG
CTCACAATTCCACACAACATACGAGCCGGAAGCATAAAGTGTAAAGCCTGGGGTGCCTAATGAGTGAGCT
AACTCACATTAATTGCGTTGCGCTCACTGCCCGCTTTCCAGTCGGGAAACCTGTCGTGCCAGCTGCATTA
ATGAATCGGCCAACGCGCGGGGAGAGGCGGTTTGCGTATTGGGCGCTCTTCCGCTTCCTCGCTCACTGAC
TCGCTGCGCTCGGTCGTTCGGCTGCGGCGAGCGGTATCAGCTCACTCAAAGGCGGTAATACGGTTATCCA
CAGAATCAGGGGATAACGCAGGAAAGAACATGTGAGCAAAAGGCCAGCAAAAGGCCAGGAACCGTAAAAA
GGCCGCGTTGCTGGCGTTTTTCCATAGGCTCCGCCCCCCTGACGAGCATCACAAAAATCGACGCTCAAGT
CAGAGGTGGCGAAACCCGACAGGACTATAAAGATACCAGGCGTTTCCCCCTGGAAGCTCCCTCGTGCGCT
CTCCTGTTCCGACCCTGCCGCTTACCGGATACCTGTCCGCCTTTCTCCCTTCGGGAAGCGTGGCGCTTTC
TCATAGCTCACGCTGTAGGTATCTCAGTTCGGTGTAGGTCGTTCGCTCCAAGCTGGGCTGTGTGCACGAA
CCCCCCGTTCAGCCCGACCGCTGCGCCTTATCCGGTAACTATCGTCTTGAGTCCAACCCGGTAAGACACG
ACTTATCGCCACTGGCAGCAGCCACTGGTAACAGGATTAGCAGAGCGAGGTATGTAGGCGGTGCTACAGA
GTTCTTGAAGTGGTGGCCTAACTACGGCTACACTAGAAGAACAGTATTTGGTATCTGCGCTCTGCTGAAG
CCAGTTACCTTCGGAAAAAGAGTTGGTAGCTCTTGATCCGGCAAACAAACCACCGCTGGTAGCGGTTTTT
TTGTTTGCAAGCAGCAGATTACGCGCAGAAAAAAAGGATCTCAAGAAGATCCTTTGATCTTTTCTACGGG
GTCTGACGCTCAGTGGAACGAAAACTCACGTTAAGGGATTTTGGTCATGAGATTATCAAAAAGGATCTTC
ACCTAGATCCTTTTAAATTAAAAATGAAGTTTTAAATCAATCTAAAGTATATATGAGTAAACTTGGTCTG
ACAGTTACCAATGCTTAATCAGTGAGGCACCTATCTCAGCGATCTGTCTATTTCGTTCATCCATAGTTGC
CTGACTCCCCGTCGTGTAGATAACTACGATACGGGAGGGCTTACCATCTGGCCCCAGTGCTGCAATGATA
CCGCGAGACCCACGCTCACCGGCTCCAGATTTATCAGCAATAAACCAGCCAGCCGGAAGGGCCGAGCGCA
GAAGTGGTCCTGCAACTTTATCCGCCTCCATCCAGTCTATTAATTGTTGCCGGGAAGCTAGAGTAAGTAG
TTCGCCAGTTAATAGTTTGCGCAACGTTGTTGCCATTGCTACAGGCATCGTGGTGTCACGCTCGTCGTTT
GGTATGGCTTCATTCAGCTCCGGTTCCCAACGATCAAGGCGAGTTACATGATCCCCCATGTTGTGCAAAA
AAGCGGTTAGCTCCTTCGGTCCTCCGATCGTTGTCAGAAGTAAGTTGGCCGCAGTGTTATCACTCATGGT
TATGGCAGCACTGCATAATTCTCTTACTGTCATGCCATCCGTAAGATGCTTTTCTGTGACTGGTGAGTAC
TCAACCAAGTCATTCTGAGAATAGTGTATGCGGCGACCGAGTTGCTCTTGCCCGGCGTCAATACGGGATA
ATACCGCGCCACATAGCAGAACTTTAAAAGTGCTCATCATTGGAAAACGTTCTTCGGGGCGAAAACTCTC
AAGGATCTTACCGCTGTTGAGATCCAGTTCGATGTAACCCACTCGTGCACCCAACTGATCTTCAGCATCT
TTTACTTTCACCAGCGTTTCTGGGTGAGCAAAAACAGGAAGGCAAAATGCCGCAAAAAAGGGAATAAGGG
CGACACGGAAATGTTGAATACTCATACTCTTCCTTTTTCAATATTATTGAAGCATTTATCAGGGTTATTG
TCTCATGAGCGGATACATATTTGAATGTATTTAGAAAAATAAACAAATAGGGGTTCCGCGCACATTTCCC
CGAAAAGTGCCACCTGACGTC
