>Addgene plasmid #66295 | GLP1R-Tango | depositor partial sequence | sequence record 113203 | empty Tango
GACGGATCGGGAGATCTCCCGATCCCCTATGGTGCACTCTCAGTACAATCTGCTCTGATGCCGCATAGTT
AAGCCAGTATCTGCTCCCTGCTTGTGTGTTGGAGGTCGCTGAGTAGTGCGCGAGCAAAATTTAAGCTACA
ACAAGGCAAGGCTTGACCGACAATTGCATGAAGAATCTGCTTAGGGTTAGGCGTTTTGCGCTGCTTCGCG
ATGTACGGGCCAGATATACGCGTTGACATTGATTATTGACTAGTTATTAATAGTAATCAATTACGGGGTC
ATTAGTTCATAGCCCATATATGGAGTTCCGCGTTACATAACTTACGGTAAATGGCCCGCCTGGCTGACCG
CCCAACGACCCCCGCCCATTGACGTCAATAATGACGTATGTTCCCATAGTAACGCCAATAGGGACTTTCC
ATTGACGTCAATGGGTGGAGTATTTACGGTAAACTGCCCACTTGGCAGTACATCAAGTGTATCATATGCC
AAGTACGCCCCCTATTGACGTCAATGACGGTAAATGGCCCGCCTGGCATTATGCCCAGTACATGACCTTA
TGGGACTTTCCTACTTGGCAGTACATCTACGTATTAGTCATCGCTATTACCATGGTGATGCGGTTTTGGC
AGTACATCAATGGGCGTGGATAGCGGTTTGACTCACGGGGATTTCCAAGTCTCCACCCCATTGACGTCAA
TGGGAGTTTGTTTTGGCACCAAAATCAACGGGACTTTCCAAAATGTCGTAACAACTCCGCCCCATTGACG
CAAATGGGCGGTAGGCGTGTACGGTGGGAGGTCTATATAAGCAGAGCTCTCTGGCTAACTAGAGAACCCA
CTGCTTACTGGCTTATCGAAATTAATACGACTCACTATAGGGAGACCCAAGCTGGCTAGCGTTTAAACTT
AAGCTTGGTACCGAGCTCGGATCCACTAGTCCAGTGTGGTGGAATTCTGCAGATATCCAGCACAGTGGCG
GCCGCGCCACCATGAAGACGATCATCGCCCTGAGCTACATCTTCTGCCTGGTATTCGCCGACTACAAGGA
CGATGATGACGCCAGCATCGATACCGGTGGACGCACCCCACCCAGCCTGGGTCCCCAAGATGAGTCCTGC
ACCACCGCCAGCTCCTCCCTGGCCAAGGACACTTCATCGACCGGTGAGAACCTGTACTTCCAGCTAAGAT
TAGATAAAAGTAAAGTGATTAACAGCGCATTAGAGCTGCTTAATGAGGTCGGAATCGAAGGTTTAACAAC
CCGTAAACTCGCCCAGAAGCTAGGTGTAGAGCAGCCTACATTGTATTGGCATGTAAAAAATAAGCGGGCT
TTGCTCGACGCCTTAGCCATTGAGATGTTAGATAGGCACCATACTCACTTTTGCCCTTTAGAAGGGGAAA
GCTGGCAAGATTTTTTACGTAATAACGCTAAAAGTTTTAGATGTGCTTTACTAAGTCATCGCGATGGAGC
AAAAGTACATTTAGGTACACGGCCTACAGAAAAACAGTATGAAACTCTCGAAAATCAATTAGCCTTTTTA
TGCCAACAAGGTTTTTCACTAGAGAATGCATTATATGCACTCAGCGCTGTGGGGCATTTTACTTTAGGTT
GCGTATTGGAAGATCAAGAGCATCAAGTCGCTAAAGAAGAAAGGGAAACACCTACTACTGATAGTATGCC
GCCATTATTACGACAAGCTATCGAATTATTTGATCACCAAGGTGCAGAGCCAGCCTTCTTATTCGGCCTT
GAATTGATCATATGCGGATTAGAAAAACAACTTAAATGTGAAAGTGGGTCCGCGTACAGCCGCGCGCGTA
CGAAAAACAATTACGGGTCTACCATCGAGGGCCTGCTCGATCTCCCGGACGACGACGCCCCCGAAGAGGC
GGGGCTGGCGGCTCCGCGCCTGTCCTTTCTCCCCGCGGGACACACGCGCAGACTGTCGACGGCCCCCCCG
ACCGATGTCAGCCTGGGGGACGAGCTCCACTTAGACGGCGAGGACGTGGCGATGGCGCATGCCGACGCGC
TAGACGATTTCGATCTGGACATGTTGGGGGACGGGGATTCCCCGGGTCCGGGATTTACCCCCCACGACTC
CGCCCCCTACGGCGCTCTGGATATGGCCGACTTCGAGTTTGAGCAGATGTTTACCGATGCCCTTGGAATT
GACGAGTACGGTGGGTAGCTCGAGTCTAGAGGGCCCGTTTAAACCCGCTGATCAGCCTCGACTGTGCCTT
CTAGTTGCCAGCCATCTGTTGTTTGCCCCTCCCCCGTGCCTTCCTTGACCCTGGAAGGTGCCACTCCCAC
TGTCCTTTCCTAATAAAATGAGGAAATTGCATCGCATTGTCTGAGTAGGTGTCATTCTATTCTGGGGGGT
GGGGTGGGGCAGGACAGCAAGGGGGAGGATTGGGAAGACAATAGCAGGCATGCTGGGGATGCGGTGGGCT
CTATGGCTTCTGAGGCGGAAAGAACCAGCTGGGGCTCTAGGGGGTATCCCC
[124 nt withheld, positions 2502-2625]
C
[91 nt withheld, positions 2627-2717]
A
[49 nt withheld, positions 2719-2767]
CCTTTGACGTTGGAGTCCACGTTCTTT
[37 nt withheld, positions 2795-2831]
ACCCTATCTCGGTCTATTCTTTTGATTTATAAGGGATTTTGCCGATTTCGGCCTATTGGTTAAAAAATGA
GCTGATTTAACAAAAATTTAACGCGAATTAATTCTGTGGAATGTGTGTCAGTTAGGGTGTGGAAAGTCCC
CAGGCTCCCCAGCAGGCAGAAGTATGCAAAGCATGCATCTCAATTAGTCAGCAACCAGGTGTGGAAAGTC
CCCAGGCTCCCCAGCAGGCAGAAGTATGCAAAGCATGCATCTCAATTAGTCAGCAACCATAGTCCCGCCC
CTAACTCCGCCCATCCCGCCCCTAACTCCGCCCAGTTCCGCCCATTCTCCGCCCCATGGCTGACTAATTT
TTTTTATTTATGCAGAGGCCGAGGCCGCCTCTGCCTCTGAGCTATTCCAGAAGTAGTGAGGAGGCTTTTT
TGGAGGCCTAGGCTTTTGCAAAAAGCTCCCGGGAGCTTGTATATCCATTTTCGGATCTGATCAAGAGACA
GGATGAGGATCGTTTCGCATGATTGAACAAGATGGATTGCACGCAGGTTCTCCGGCCGCTTGGGTGGAGA
GGCTATTCGGCTATGACTGGGCACAACAGACAATCGGCTGCTCTGATGCCGCCGTGTTCCGGCTGTCAGC
GCAGGGGCGCCCGGTTCTTTTTGTCAAGACCGACCTGTCCGGTGCCCTGAATGAACTGCAGGACGAGGCA
GCGCGGCTATCGTGGCTGGCCACGACGGGCGTTCCTTGCGCAGCTGTGCTCGACGTTGTCACTGAAGCGG
GAAGGGACTGGCTGCTATTGGGCGAAGTGCCGGGGCAGGATCTCCTGTCATCTCACCTTGCTCCTGCCGA
GAAAGTATCCATCATGGCTGATGCAATGCGGCGGCTGCATACGCTTGATCCGGCTACCTGCCCATTCGAC
CACCAAGCGAAACATCGCATCGAGCGAGCACGTACTCGGATGGAAGCCGGTCTTGTCGATCAGGATGATC
TGGACGAAGAGCATCAGGGGCTCGCGCCAGCCGAACTGTTCGCCAGGCTCAAGGCGCGCATGCCCGACGG
CGAGGATCTCGTCGTGACCCATGGCGATGCCTGCTTGCCGAATATCATGGTGGAAAATGGCCGCTTTTCT
GGATTCATCGACTGTGGCCGGCTGGGTGTGGCGGACCGCTATCAGGACATAGCGTTGGCTACCCGTGATA
TTGCTGAAGAGCTTGGCGGCGAATGGGCTGACCGCTTCCTCGTGCTTTACGGTATCGCCGCTCCCGATTC
GCAGCGCATCGCCTTCTATCGCCTTCTTGACGAGTTCTTCTGAGCGGGACTCTGGGGTTCGAAATGACCG
ACCAAGCGACGCCCAACCTGCCATCACGAGATTTCGATTCCACCGCCGCCTTCTATGAAAGGTTGGGCTT
CGGAATCGTTTTCCGGGACGCCGGCTGGATGATCCTCCAGCGCGGGGATCTCATGCTGGAGTTCTTCGCC
CACCCCAACTTGTTTATTGCAGCTTATAATGGTTACAAATAAAGCAATAGCATCACAAATTTCACAAATA
AAGCATTTTTTTCACTGCATTCTAGTTGTGGTTTGTCCAAACTCATCAATGTATCTTATCATGTCTGTAT
ACCGTCGACCTCTAGCTAGAGCTTGGCGTAATCATGGTCATAGCTGTTTCCTGTGTGAAATTGTTATCCG
CTCACAATTCCACACAACATACGAGCCGGAAGCATAAAGTGTAAAGCCTGGGGTGCCTAATGAGTGAGCT
AACTCACATTAATTGCGTTGCGCTCACTGCCCGCTTTCCAGTCGGGAAACCTGTCGTGCCAGCTGCATTA
ATGAATCGGCCAACGCGCGGGGAGAGGCGGTTTGCGTATTGGGCGCTCTTCCGCTTCCTCGCTCACTGAC
TCGCTGCGCTCGGTCGTTCGGCTGCGGCGAGCGGTATCAGCTCACTCAAAGGCGGTAATACGGTTATCCA
CAGAATCAGGGGATAACGCAGGAAAGAACATGTGAGCAAAAGGCCAGCAAAAGGCCAGGAACCGTAAAAA
GGCCGCGTTGCTGGCGTTTTTCCATAGGCTCCGCCCCCCTGACGAGCATCACAAAAATCGACGCTCAAGT
CAGAGGTGGCGAAACCCGACAGGACTATAAAGATACCAGGCGTTTCCCCCTGGAAGCTCCCTCGTGCGCT
CTCCTGTTCCGACCCTGCCGCTTACCGGATACCTGTCCGCCTTTCTCCCTTCGGGAAGCGTGGCGCTTTC
TCATAGCTCACGCTGTAGGTATCTCAGTTCGGTGTAGGTCGTTCGCTCCAAGCTGGGCTGTGTGCACGAA
CCCCCCGTTCAGCCCGACCGCTGCGCCTTATCCGGTAACTATCGTCTTGAGTCCAACCCGGTAAGACACG
ACTTATCGCCACTGGCAGCAGCCACTGGTAACAGGATTAGCAGAGCGAGGTATGTAGGCGGTGCTACAGA
GTTCTTGAAGTGGTGGCCTAACTACGGCTACACTAGAAGAACAGTATTTGGTATCTGCGCTCTGCTGAAG
CCAGTTACCTTCGGAAAAAGAGTTGGTAGCTCTTGATCCGGCAAACAAACCACCGCTGGTAGCGGTTTTT
TTGTTTGCAAGCAGCAGATTACGCGCAGAAAAAAAGGATCTCAAGAAGATCCTTTGATCTTTTCTACGGG
GTCTGACGCTCAGTGGAACGAAAACTCACGTTAAGGGATTTTGGTCATGAGATTATCAAAAAGGATCTTC
ACCTAGATCCTTTTAAATTAAAAATGAAGTTTTAAATCAATCTAAAGTATATATGAGTAAACTTGGTCTG
ACAGTTACCAATGCTTAATCAGTGAGGCACCTATCTCAGCGATCTGTCTATTTCGTTCATCCATAGTTGC
CTGACTCCCCGTCGTGTAGATAACTACGATACGGGAGGGCTTACCATCTGGCCCCAGTGCTGCAATGATA
CCGCGAGACCCACGCTCACCGGCTCCAGATTTATCAGCAATAAACCAGCCAGCCGGAAGGGCCGAGCGCA
GAAGTGGTCCTGCAACTTTATCCGCCTCCATCCAGTCTATTAATTGTTGCCGGGAAGCTAGAGTAAGTAG
TTCGCCAGTTAATAGTTTGCGCAACGTTGTTGCCATTGCTACAGGCATCGTGGTGTCACGCTCGTCGTTT
GGTATGGCTTCATTCAGCTCCGGTTCCCAACGATCAAGGCGAGTTACATGATCCCCCATGTTGTGCAAAA
AAGCGGTTAGCTCCTTCGGTCCTCCGATCGTTGTCAGAAGTAAGTTGGCCGCAGTGTTATCACTCATGGT
TATGGCAGCACTGCATAATTCTCTTACTGTCATGCCATCCGTAAGATGCTTTTCTGTGACTGGTGAGTAC
TCAACCAAGTCATTCTGAGAATAGTGTATGCGGCGACCGAGTTGCTCTTGCCCGGCGTCAATACGGGATA
ATACCGCGCCACATAGCAGAACTTTAAAAGTGCTCATCATTGGAAAACGTTCTTCGGGGCGAAAACTCTC
AAGGATCTTACCGCTGTTGAGATCCAGTTCGATGTAACCCACTCGTGCACCCAACTGATCTTCAGCATCT
TTTACTTTCACCAGCGTTTCTGGGTGAGCAAAAACAGGAAGGCAAAATGCCGCAAAAAAGGGAATAAGGG
CGACACGGAAATGTTGAATACTCATACTCTTCCTTTTTCAATATTATTGAAGCATTTATCAGGGTTATTG
TCTCATGAGCGGATACATATTTGAATGTATTTAGAAAAATAAACAAATAGGGGTTCCGCGCACATTTCCC
CGAAAAGTGCCACCTGACGTC
