>Addgene plasmid #66295 | GLP1R-Tango | depositor partial sequence | sequence record 113204 | GLP1R
ATGGCAGGTGCCCCTGGACCCCTCAGGCTCGCACTGCTGCTTCTGGGGATGGTCGGACGAGCCGGACCCA
GACCTCAGGGCGCTACCGTGAGTCTTTGGGAGACCGTCCAGAAGTGGCGGGAGTATCGCCGCCAGTGTCA
ACGCAGCCTGACAGAAGATCCTCCTCCAGCCACCGACTTGTTTTGCAATAGGACATTTGATGAGTATGCC
TGCTGGCCAGACGGCGAGCCCGGCTCATTCGTGAATGTGTCATGTCCATGGTACCTGCCATGGGCATCAT
CTGTGCCTCAAGGACACGTCTACAGGTTCTGCACAGCTGAGGGCCTCTGGCTGCAAAAAGATAACAGTTC
CCTTCCATGGCGCGATCTTAGCGAGTGCGAGGAATCTAAGAGGGGCGAGCGCAGTTCCCCCGAGGAACAG
CTGCTGTTTCTGTACATTATCTACACCGTCGGCTACGCGCTGTCCTTTTCCGCTCTGGTTATCGCTAGTG
CCATCCTTTTGGGGTTTCGCCACCTTCACTGCACAAGAAATTACATCCACTTGAATCTCTTTGCAAGTTT
TATTCTGCGGGCCTTGAGTGTGTTCATTAAGGACGCTGCCCTGAAGTGGATGTACTCTACCGCGGCCCAA
CAGCACCAATGGGATGGACTCCTCAGCTATCAGGATTCTCTTTCCTGTCGACTCGTGTTTCTGCTTATGC
AGTACTGTGTGGCAGCCAATTATTATTGGCTGCTGGTCGAAGGAGTATATCTTTACACACTGCTCGCATT
CTCCGTGCTGAGTGAACAGTGGATTTTCAGGCTTTACGTGTCCATTGGATGGGGTGTGCCTCTGCTGTTC
GTGGTGCCTTGGGGCATCGTCAAGTACCTGTATGAAGATGAAGGCTGTTGGACCAGAAACTCTAACATGA
ACTACTGGCTCATCATACGCCTGCCCATACTCTTCGCGATTGGAGTCAACTTTCTTATATTTGTGAGAGT
GATCTGTATCGTCGTGTCAAAGCTGAAAGCTAACCTTATGTGCAAAACCGACATTAAGTGCAGACTGGCT
AAGTCCACTCTCACCCTCATCCCGCTGCTCGGAACACATGAAGTGATATTTGCCTTCGTGATGGACGAGC
ATGCGAGAGGCACACTGCGGTTTATCAAACTGTTCACAGAGCTGTCTTTCACTAGTTTCCAAGGATTGAT
GGTGGCTATTCTCTACTGCTTCGTGAACAATGAGGTCCAACTTGAATTTCGGAAGTCATGGGAACGGTGG
CGGCTTGAACACCTCCATATTCAGCGCGATAGTTCTATGAAGCCACTTAAATGTCCCACTTCCAGCCTGA
GTTCCGGAGCCACCGCCGGCTCTTCAATGTATACAGCCACTTGTCAGGCGTCCTGCTCT
