>Addgene plasmid #66295 | GLP1R-Tango | addgene partial sequence | sequence record 115873 | CMV-F 5'-CGCAAATGGGCGGTAGGCGTG-3'
CTATATAAGCAGAGCTCTCTGGCTAACTAGAGAACCCACTGCTTACTGGCTTATCGAAATTAATACGACT
CACTATAGGGAGACCCAAGCTGGCTAGCGTTTAAACTTAAGCTTGGTACCGAGCTCGGATCCACTAGTCC
AGTGTGGTGGAATTCTGCAGATATCCAGCACAGTGGCGGCCGCGCCACCATGAAGACGATCATCGCCCTG
AGCTACATCTTCTGCCTGGTATTCGCCGACTACAAGGACGATGATGACGCCAGCATCGATATGGCAGGTG
CCCCTGGACCCCTCAGGCTCGCACTGCTGCTTCTGGGGATGGTCGGACGAGCCGGACCCAGACCTCAGGG
CGCTACCGTGAGTCTTTGGGAGACCGTCCAGAAGTGGCGGGAGTATCGCCGCCAGTGTCAACGCAGCCTG
ACAGAAGATCCTCCTCCAGCCACCGACTTGTTTTGCAATAGGACATTTGATGAGTATGCCTGCTGGCCAG
ACGGCGAGCCCGGCTCATTCGTGAATGTGTCATGTCCATGGTACCTGCCATGGGCATCATCTGTGCCTCA
AGGACACGTCTACAGGTTCTGCACAGCTGAGGGCCTCTGGCTGCAAAAAGATAACAGTTCCCTTCCATGG
CGCGATCTTAGCGAGTGCGAGGAATCTAAGAGGGGCGAGCGCAGTTCCCCCGAGGAACAGCTGCTGTTTC
TGTACATTATCTACACCGTCGGCTACGCGCTGTCCTTTTCCGCTCTGGTTATCGCTAGTGCCATCCTTTT
GGGGTTTCGCCACCTTCACTGCACAAGAAATTACATCCACTTGAATCTCTTTGCAAGTTTTATTCTGCGG
GCCTTGAGTGTGTTCATTAAGGACGCTGCCCTGAAGTGGATGTACTCTACCGCGGCCCAACAGCACCAAT
GGGATGGACTCCTCAGCTATCAGGATTCTCTTTCCTGTCGACTCGTGTTTCTGCTTATGCAGTACTGTGT
GGCAGCCAATTATTAT
