>Addgene plasmid #66295 | GLP1R-Tango | addgene partial sequence | sequence record 115874 | Tet-R 5'-GGCGAGTTTACGGGTTGTTA-3'
CTCATTAAGCAGCTCTAATGCGCTGTTAATCACTTTACTTTTATCTAATCTTAGCTGGAAGTACAGGTTC
TCACCGGTCGATGAAGTGTCCTTGGCCAGGGAGGAGCTGGCGGTGGTGCAGGACTCATCTTGGGGACCCA
GGCTGGGTGGGGTGCGTCCACCGGTATCGATAGAGCAGGACGCCTGACAAGTGGCTGTATACATTGAAGA
GCCGGCGGTGGCTCCGGAACTCAGGCTGGAAGTGGGACATTTAAGTGGCTTCATAGAACTATCGCGCTGA
ATATGGAGGTGTTCAAGCCGCCACCGTTCCCATGACTTCCGAAATTCAAGTTGGACCTCATTGTTCACGA
AGCAGTAGAGAATAGCCACCATCAATCCTTGGAAACTAGTGAAAGACAGCTCTGTGAACAGTTTGATAAA
CCGCAGTGTGCCTCTCGCATGCTCGTCCATCACGAAGGCAAATATCACTTCATGTGTTCCGAGCAGCGGG
ATGAGGGTGAGAGTGGACTTAGCCAGTCTGCACTTAATGTCGGTTTTGCACATAAGGTTAGCTTTCAGCT
TTGACACGACGATACAGATCACTCTCACAAATATAAGAAAGTTGACTCCAATCGCGAAGAGTATGGGCAG
GCGTATGATGAGCCAGTAGTTCATGTTAGAGTTTCTGGTCCAACAGCCTTCATCTTCATACAGGTACTTG
ACGATGCCCCAAGGCACCACGAACAGCAGAGGCACACCCCATCCAATGGACACGTAAAGCCTGAAAATCC
ACTGTTCACTCAGCACGGAGAATGCGAGCAGTGTGTAAAGATATACTCCTTCGACCAGCAGCCAATAATA
ATTGGCTGCCACACAGTACTGCATAAGCAGAAACACGAGTCGACAGGAAAGAGAATCCTGATAGCTGAGG
AGTCCATCCCATTGGTGCTGTTGGGCCGCGGTAGAGTACATCCACTTCAGGGCAGCGTCCTTAATGAACA
CACTCAAGGCC
