>Addgene plasmid #66295 | GLP1R-Tango | addgene partial sequence | sequence record 115877 | BGH-rev 5'-TAGAAGGCACAGTCGAGG-3'
CTACCCACCGTACTCGTCAATTCCAAGGGCATCGGTAAACATCTGCTCAAACTCGAAGTCGGCCATATCC
AGAGCGCCGTAGGGGGCGGAGTCGTGGGGGGTAAATCCCGGACCCGGGGAATCCCCGTCCCCCAACATGT
CCAGATCGAAATCGTCTAGCGCGTCGGCATGCGCCATCGCCACGTCCTCGCCGTCTAAGTGGAGCTCGTC
CCCCAGGCTGACATCGGTCGGGGGGGCCGTCGACAGTCTGCGCGTGTGTCCCGCGGGGAGAAAGGACAGG
CGCGGAGCCGCCAGCCCCGCCTCTTCGGGGGCGTCGTCGTCCGGGAGATCGAGCAGGCCCTCGATGGTAG
ACCCGTAATTGTTTTTCGTACGCGCGCGGCTGTACGCGGACCCACTTTCACATTTAAGTTGTTTTTCTAA
TCCGCATATGATCAATTCAAGGCCGAATAAGAAGGCTGGCTCTGCACCTTGGTGATCAAATAATTCGATA
GCTTGTCGTAATAATGGCGGCATACTATCAGTAGTAGGTGTTTCCCTTTCTTCTTTAGCGACTTGATGCT
CTTGATCTTCCAATACGCAACCTAAAGTAAAATGCCCCACAGCGCTGAGTGCATATAATGCATTCTCTAG
TGAAAAACCTTGTTGGCATAAAAAGGCTAATTGATTTTCGAGAGTTTCATACTGTTTTTCTGTAGGCCGT
GTACCTAAATGTACTTTTGCTCCATCGCGATGACTTAGTAAAGCACATCTAAAACTTTTAGCGTTATTAC
GTAAAAAATCTTGCCAGCTTTCCCCTTCTAAAGGGCAAAAGTGAGTATGGTGCCTATCTAACATCTCAAT
GGCTAAGGCGTCGAGCAAAGCCCGCTTATTTTTTACATGCCAATACAATGTAGGCTGCTCTACACCTAGC
TTCTGGGCGAGTTTACGGGTTGTTAAACCTTCGATTCCGACCTCATTAAGCAGCTCTAATGCGCTGTTAA
TCACTTTACTTTTATCTAATCTTAGCTGGAAGTACAGGTTCTCACCGGTCGATGAAGTGTCCTTGGCCAG
GGAGGAGCTGGCGGTGGTGCAGGACTCATCTTG
